>Addgene plasmid #146420 | pETM-60-NusA-DmGe1_1220-1354_G | addgene full sequence | sequence record 360748 | Addgene NGS Result
TAATACGACTCACTATAGGGGAATTGTGAGCGGATAACAATTCCCCTCTAGAAATAATTTTGTTTAACTT
TAAGAAGGAGATATACCATGAAAGAAATTTTGGCTGTAGTTGAAGCCGTATCCAATGAAAAGGCGCTACC
TCGCGAGAAGATTTTCGAAGCATTGGAAAGCGCGCTGGCGACAGCAACAAAGAAAAAATATGAACAAGAG
ATCGACGTCCGCGTACAGATCGATCGCAAAAGCGGTGATTTTGACACTTTCCGTCGCTGGTTAGTTGTTG
ATGAAGTCACCCAGCCGACCAAGGAAATCACCCTTGAAGCCGCACGTTATGAAGATGAAAGCCTGAACCT
GGGCGATTACGTTGAAGATCAGATTGAGTCTGTTACCTTTGACCGTATCACTACCCAGACGGCAAAACAG
GTTATCGTGCAGAAAGTGCGTGAAGCCGAACGTGCGATGGTGGTTGATCAGTTCCGTGAACACGAAGGTG
AAATCATCACCGGCGTGGTGAAAAAAGTAAACCGCGACAACATCTCTCTGGATCTGGGCAACAACGCTGA
AGCCGTGATCCTGCGCGAAGATATGCTGCCGCGTGAAAACTTCCGCCCTGGCGACCGCGTTCGTGGCGTG
CTCTATTCCGTTCGCCCGGAAGCGCGTGGCGCGCAACTGTTCGTCACTCGTTCCAAGCCGGAAATGCTGA
TCGAACTGTTCCGTATTGAAGTGCCAGAAATCGGCGAAGAAGTGATTGAAATTAAAGCAGCGGCTCGCGA
TCCGGGTTCTCGTGCGAAAATCGCGGTGAAAACCAACGATAAACGTATCGATCCGGTAGGTGCTTGCGTA
GGTATGCGTGGCGCGCGTGTTCAGGCGGTGTCTACTGAACTGGGTGGCGAGCGTATCGATATCGTCCTGT
GGGATGATAACCCGGCGCAGTTCGTGATTAACGCAATGGCACCGGCAGACGTTGCTTCTATCGTGGTGGA
TGAAGATAAACACACTATGGACATCGCCGTTGAAGCCGGTAATCTGGCGCAGGCGATTGGCCGTAACGGT
CAGAACGTGCGTCTGGCTTCGCAACTGAGCGGTTGGGAACTCAACGTGATGACCGTTGACGACCTGCAAG
CTAAGCATCAGGCGGAAGCGCACGCAGCGATCGACACCTTCACCAAATATCTCGACATCGACGAAGACTT
CGCGACTGTTCTGGTAGAAGAAGGCTTCTCGACGCTGGAAGAATTGGCCTATGTGCCGATGAAAGAGCTG
TTGGAAATCGAAGGCCTTGATGAGCCGACCGTTGAAGCACTGCGCGAGCGTGCTAAAAATGCACTGGCCA
CCATTGCACAGGCCCAGGAAGAAAGCCTCGGTGATAACAAACCGGCTGACGATCTGCTGAACCTTGAAGG
GGTAGATCGTGATTTGGCATTCAAACTGGCCGCCCGTGGCGTTTGTACGCTGGAAGATCTCGCCGAACAG
GGCATTGATGATCTGGCTGATATCGAAGGGTTGACCGACGAAAAAGCCGGAGCACTGATTATGGCTGCCC
GTAATATTTGCTGGTTCGGTGACGAAGCGACTAGTGGTTCTGGTCATCACCATCACCATCACTCCGCGGG
TGAGAATCTTTATTTTCAGGGCGCCATGGCTACGCCTGCACCACCTTACGACCTCAGGGACAGCATTAAG
CAGCTTTTGATGGCTGGACAAATCAACAAGGCCTTCCATCAGGCTCTATTGGCCAACGACTTGGGCCTAG
TGGAGTTCACTCTCCGACACACGGACAGCAACCAGGCATTCGCACCAGAGGGATGCAGACTGGAGCAAAA
GGTTCTACTGTCGCTCATTCAGCAAATATCCGCTGACATGACCAATCACAATGAGCTTAAGCAGAGATAT
CTCAACGAGGCACTGTTGGCCATCAATATGGCAGATCCCATTACCCGCGAGCACGCTCCTAAAGTGCTCA
CCGAGCTGTATCGCAATTGTCAGCAGTTCATTAAGAACAGCCCCAAGAATTCGCAGTTCAGCAACGTCCG
TCTGCTGATGAAGGCAATCATAACGTACCGCGATCAGCTAAAATGAGGATCCGAATTCGAGCTCCGTCGA
CAAGCTTGCGGCCGCACTCGAGCACCACCACCACCACCACTGAGATCCGGCTGCTAACAAAGCCCGAAAG
GAAGCTGAGTTGGCTGCTGCCACCGCTGAGCAATAACTAGCATAACCCCTTGGGGCCTCTAAACGGGTCT
TGAGGGGTTTTTTGCTGAAAGGAGGAACTATATCCGGATTGGCGAATGGG
[124 nt withheld, positions 2291-2414]
C
[91 nt withheld, positions 2416-2506]
A
[49 nt withheld, positions 2508-2556]
CCTTTGACGTTGGAGTCCACGTTCTTT
[37 nt withheld, positions 2584-2620]
ACCCTATCTCGGTCTATTCTTTTGATTTATAAGGGATTTTGCCGATTTCGGCCTATTGGTTAAAAAATGA
GCTGATTTAACAAAAATTTAACGCGAATTTTAACAAAATATTAACGCTTACAATTTAGGTGGCACTTTTC
GGGGAAATGTGCGCGGAACCCCTATTTGTTTATTTTTCTAAATACATTCAAATATGTATCCGCTCATGAA
TTAATTCTTAGAAAAACTCATCGAGCATCAAATGAAACTGCAATTTATTCATATCAGGATTATCAATACC
ATATTTTTGAAAAAGCCGTTTCTGTAATGAAGGAGAAAACTCACCGAGGCAGTTCCATAGGATGGCAAGA
TCCTGGTATCGGTCTGCGATTCCGACTCGTCCAACATCAATACAACCTATTAATTTCCCCTCGTCAAAAA
TAAGGTTATCAAGTGAGAAATCACCATGAGTGACGACTGAATCCGGTGAGAATGGCAAAAGTTTATGCAT
TTCTTTCCAGACTTGTTCAACAGGCCAGCCATTACGCTCGTCATCAAAATCACTCGCATCAACCAAACCG
TTATTCATTCGTGATTGCGCCTGAGCGAGACGAAATACGCGATCGCTGTTAAAAGGACAATTACAAACAG
GAATCGAATGCAACCGGCGCAGGAACACTGCCAGCGCATCAACAATATTTTCACCTGAATCAGGATATTC
TTCTAATACCTGGAATGCTGTTTTCCCGGGGATCGCAGTGGTGAGTAACCATGCATCATCAGGAGTACGG
ATAAAATGCTTGATGGTCGGAAGAGGCATAAATTCCGTCAGCCAGTTTAGTCTGACCATCTCATCTGTAA
CATCATTGGCAACGCTACCTTTGCCATGTTTCAGAAACAACTCTGGCGCATCGGGCTTCCCATACAATCG
ATAGATTGTCGCACCTGATTGCCCGACATTATCGCGAGCCCATTTATACCCATATAAATCAGCATCCATG
TTGGAATTTAATCGCGGCCTAGAGCAAGACGTTTCCCGTTGAATATGGCTCATAACACCCCTTGTATTAC
TGTTTATGTAAGCAGACAGTTTTATTGTTCATGACCAAAATCCCTTAACGTGAGTTTTCGTTCCACTGAG
CGTCAGACCCCGTAGAAAAGATCAAAGGATCTTCTTGAGATCCTTTTTTTCTGCGCGTAATCTGCTGCTT
GCAAACAAAAAAACCACCGCTACCAGCGGTGGTTTGTTTGCCGGATCAAGAGCTACCAACTCTTTTTCCG
AAGGTAACTGGCTTCAGCAGAGCGCAGATACCAAATACTGTCCTTCTAGTGTAGCCGTAGTTAGGCCACC
ACTTCAAGAACTCTGTAGCACCGCCTACATACCTCGCTCTGCTAATCCTGTTACCAGTGGCTGCTGCCAG
TGGCGATAAGTCGTGTCTTACCGGGTTGGACTCAAGACGATAGTTACCGGATAAGGCGCAGCGGTCGGGC
TGAACGGGGGGTTCGTGCACACAGCCCAGCTTGGAGCGAACGACCTACACCGAACTGAGATACCTACAGC
GTGAGCTATGAGAAAGCGCCACGCTTCCCGAAGGGAGAAAGGCGGACAGGTATCCGGTAAGCGGCAGGGT
CGGAACAGGAGAGCGCACGAGGGAGCTTCCAGGGGGAAACGCCTGGTATCTTTATAGTCCTGTCGGGTTT
CGCCACCTCTGACTTGAGCGTCGATTTTTGTGATGCTCGTCAGGGGGGCGGAGCCTATGGAAAAACGCCA
GCAACGCGGCCTTTTTACGGTTCCTGGCCTTTTGCTGGCCTTTTGCTCACATGTTCTTTCCTGCGTTATC
CCCTGATTCTGTGGATAACCGTATTACCGCCTTTGAGTGAGCTGATACCGCTCGCCGCAGCCGAACGACC
GAGCGCAGCGAGTCAGTGAGCGAGGAAGCGGAAGAGCGCCTGATGCGGTATTTTCTCCTTACGCATCTGT
GCGGTATTTCACACCGCAATGGTGCACTCTCAGTACAATCTGCTCTGATGCCGCATAGTTAAGCCAGTAT
ACACTCCGCTATCGCTACGTGACTGGGTCATGGCTGCGCCCCGACACCCGCCAACACCCGCTGACGCGCC
CTGACGGGCTTGTCTGCTCCCGGCATCCGCTTACAGACAAGCTGTGACCGTCTCCGGGAGCTGCATGTGT
CAGAGGTTTTCACCGTCATCACCGAAACGCGCGAGGCAGCTGCGGTAAAGCTCATCAGCGTGGTCGTGAA
GCGATTCACAGATGTCTGCCTGTTCATCCGCGTCCAGCTCGTTGAGTTTCTCCAGAAGCGTTAATGTCTG
GCTTCTGATAAAGCGGGCCATGTTAAGGGCGGTTTTTTCCTGTTTGGTCACTGATGCCTCCGTGTAAGGG
GGATTTCTGTTCATGGGGGTAATGATACCGATGAAACGAGAGAGGATGCTCACGATACGGGTTACTGATG
ATGAACATGCCCGGTTACTGGAACGTTGTGAGGGTAAACAACTGGCGGTATGGATGCGGCGGGACCAGAG
AAAAATCACTCAGGGTCAATGCCAGCGCTTCGTTAATACAGATGTAGGTGTTCCACAGGGTAGCCAGCAG
CATCCTGCGATGCAGATCCGGAACATAATGGTGCAGGGCGCTGACTTCCGCGTTTCCAGACTTTACGAAA
CACGGAAACCGAAGACCATTCATGTTGTTGCTCAGGTCGCAGACGTTTTGCAGCAGCAGTCGCTTCACGT
TCGCTCGCGTATCGGTGATTCATTCTGCTAACCAGTAAGGCAACCCCGCCAGCCTAGCCGGGTCCTCAAC
GACAGGAGCACGATCATGCGCACCCGTGGGGCCGCCATGCCGGCGATAATGGCCTGCTTCTCGCCGAAAC
GTTTGGTGGCGGGACCAGTGACGAAGGCTTGAGCGAGGGCGTGCAAGATTCCGAATACCGCAAGCGACAG
GCCGATCATCGTCGCGCTCCAGCGAAAGCGGTCCTCGCCGAAAATGACCCAGAGCGCTGCCGGCACCTGT
CCTACGAGTTGCATGATAAAGAAGACAGTCATAAGTGCGGCGACGATAGTCATGCCCCGCGCCCACCGGA
AGGAGCTGACTGGGTTGAAGGCTCTCAAGGGCATCGGTCGAGATCCCGGTGCCTAATGAGTGAGCTAACT
TACATTAATTGCGTTGCGCTCACTGCCCGCTTTCCAGTCGGGAAACCTGTCGTGCCAGCTGCATTAATGA
ATCGGCCAACGCGCGGGGAGAGGCGGTTTGCGTATTGGGCGCCAGGGTGGTTTTTCTTTTCACCAGTGAG
ACGGGCAACAGCTGATTGCCCTTCACCGCCTGGCCCTGAGAGAGTTGCAGCAAGCGGTCCACGCTGGTTT
GCCCCAGCAGGCGAAAATCCTGTTTGATGGTGGTTAACGGCGGGATATAACATGAGCTGTCTTCGGTATC
GTCGTATCCCACTACCGAGATATCCGCACCAACGCGCAGCCCGGACTCGGTAATGGCGCGCATTGCGCCC
AGCGCCATCTGATCGTTGGCAACCAGCATCGCAGTGGGAACGATGCCCTCATTCAGCATTTGCATGGTTT
GTTGAAAACCGGACATGGCACTCCAGTCGCCTTCCCGTTCCGCTATCGGCTGAATTTGATTGCGAGTGAG
ATATTTATGCCAGCCAGCCAGACGCAGACGCGCCGAGACAGAACTTAATGGGCCCGCTAACAGCGCGATT
TGCTGGTGACCCAATGCGACCAGATGCTCCACGCCCAGTCGCGTACCGTCTTCATGGGAGAAAATAATAC
TGTTGATGGGTGTCTGGTCAGAGACATCAAGAAATAACGCCGGAACATTAGTGCAGGCAGCTTCCACAGC
AATGGCATCCTGGTCATCCAGCGGATAGTTAATGATCAGCCCACTGACGCGTTGCGCGAGAAGATTGTGC
ACCGCCGCTTTACAGGCTTCGACGCCGCTTCGTTCTACCATCGACACCACCACGCTGGCACCCAGTTGAT
CGGCGCGAGATTTAATCGCCGCGACAATTTGCGACGGCGCGTGCAGGGCCAGACTGGAGGTGGCAACGCC
AATCAGCAACGACTGTTTGCCCGCCAGTTGTTGTGCCACGCGGTTGGGAATGTAATTCAGCTCCGCCATC
GCCGCTTCCACTTTTTCCCGCGTTTTCGCAGAAACGTGGCTGGCCTGGTTCACCACGCGGGAAACGGTCT
GATAAGAGACACCGGCATACTCTGCGACATCGTATAACGTTACTGGTTTCACATTCACCACCCTGAATTG
ACTCTCTTCCGGGCGCTATCATGCCATACCGCGAAAGGTTTTGCGCCATTCGATGGTGTCCGGGATCTCG
ACGCTCTCCCTTATGCGACTCCTGCATTAGGAAGCAGCCCAGTAGTAGGTTGAGGCCGTTGAGCACCGCC
GCCGCAAGGAATGGTGCATGCAAGGAGATGGCGCCCAACAGTCCCCCGGCCACGGGGCCTGCCACCATAC
CCACGCCGAAACAAGCGCTCATGAGCCCGAAGTGGCGAGCCCGATCTTCCCCATCGGTGATGTCGGCGAT
ATAGGCGCCAGCAACCGCACCTGTGGCGCCGGTGATGCCGGCCACGATGCGTCCGGCGTAGAGGATCGAG
ATCTCGATCCCGCGAAAT
Features (pLannotate 1.2.2; 21 found; start..end, strand, type, name):
      1..19      +  promoter       T7 promoter: promoter for bacteriophage T7 RNA polymerase
     20..44      +  protein_bind   lac operator: The lac repressor binds to the lac operator to inhibit transcription in E. coli. This inhibition can be relieved by adding lactose or isopropyl-β-D-thiogalactopyranoside (IPTG). lac repressor encoded by lacI
     59..81      +  RBS            RBS: efficient ribosome binding site from bacteriophage T7 gene 10 (Olins and Rangwala, 1989)
     91..1569    +  CDS            NusA: transcription elongation protein (N utilization substance protein A); nusA; highly soluble in E. coli
   1585..1602    +  CDS            7xHis (fragment): 6xHis affinity tag
   1612..2073    +  CDS            Ge-1 (fragment): EDC4_DROME - Experimental evidence at protein level: Swiss-Prot protein existence level 1. In the process of mRNA degradation, seems to play a role in mRNA decapping. Required for silencing a subset of endogenous miRNA targets. From Drosophila melanogaster (Fruit fly).
   2123..2140    +  CDS            9xHis (fragment): 9xHis affinity tag
   2150..2199    +  CDS            SET1 (fragment): solubility-enhancement tag derived from T7 phage gene 10B
   2207..2254    +  terminator     T7 terminator: transcription terminator for bacteriophage T7 RNA polymerase
   2291..2719    +  rep_origin     f1 ori (sequence partly withheld): f1 bacteriophage origin of replication; arrow indicates direction of (+) strand synthesis
   2772..2829    +  promoter       AmpR promoter (fragment): bla
   2838..3653    -  CDS            KanR: aminoglycoside phosphotransferase; aph(3')-Ia; confers resistance to kanamycin in bacteria or G418 (Geneticin®) in eukaryotes
   3775..4363    +  rep_origin     ori: high-copy-number ColE1/pMB1/pBR322/pUC origin of replication
   4549..4688    -  misc_feature   bom: basis of mobility region from pBR322
   4790..4981    -  CDS            rop: Rop protein, which maintains plasmids at low copy number; rop
   4998..5378    +  CDS            YPB1_ECOLX: Protein predicted: Swiss-Prot protein existence level 4. From Escherichia coli.
   5450..5741    -  CDS            TcR (fragment): tetracycline efflux protein; tet; confers resistance to tetracycline
   5756..5777    -  protein_bind   CAP binding site: CAP binding activates transcription in the presence of cAMP. E. coli catabolite activator protein
   5790..6872    -  CDS            lacI: lac repressor; lacI; The lac repressor binds to the lac operator to inhibit transcription in E. coli. This inhibition can be relieved by adding lactose or isopropyl-β-D-thiogalactopyranoside (IPTG).
   6873..6950    -  promoter       lacI promoter: lacI
   6958..7237    -  CDS            TcR (fragment): tetracycline efflux protein; tet; confers resistance to tetracycline
