[The description below was written by a language model from this plasmid's Addgene catalogue record and pLannotate feature annotations shown in this document.]
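Description:
pETM-60-NusA-DmGe1_1220-1354_G is a 7,258 nt bacterial expression plasmid for producing a C-terminal fragment (residues 1220–1354) of Drosophila melanogaster Ge-1, also known as EDC4, a protein implicated in mRNA decapping and in silencing of some miRNA targets. The catalogue lists the backbone as unknown, but the name and the annotated features point to a pET-type T7 vector. It carries a ColE1/pBR322-family origin together with the bom site and the rop gene, which is consistent with the recorded low copy number. An f1 origin is also present. Selection is by kanamycin through the aph(3')-Ia gene. Short tetracycline-resistance fragments and a predicted E. coli ORF appear to be non-functional remnants of the parental pBR322 lineage.

Expression is driven by a T7 promoter followed by a lac operator and the T7 gene 10 ribosome binding site. The plasmid-borne lacI gene supplies repressor, so transcription stays off until IPTG is added in a host that provides T7 RNA polymerase. The open reading frame begins with E. coli NusA, a highly soluble protein used as a solubility-enhancing fusion partner. NusA is followed by a 6xHis affinity tag and then the Ge-1 fragment. A further His-tag sequence and a short SET1-like fragment are annotated downstream of the insert, before the T7 terminator. The record does not show whether these are translated as part of the fusion or lie beyond a stop codon, and any protease cleavage site between the tag and the insert is not annotated. The construct is suited to recombinant production and affinity purification of the Ge-1 C-terminal region, in keeping with the associated study of conserved structural features of this region needed for P-body localization.
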