Addgene plasmid #146420: pETM-60-NusA-DmGe1_1220-1354_G
Purpose: Bacterial Expression of DmGe1_1220-1354
Depositing lab: Elisa Izaurralde. Depositing organization: Max Planck Institute for Developmental Biology. Publication: The C-terminal region of Ge-1 presents conserved structural features required for P-body localization. Jinek M, Eulalio A, Lingel A, Helms S, Conti E, Izaurralde E. RNA. 2008 Oct . 14(10):1991-8. 10.1261/rna.1222908 PubMed 18755833.
Backbone
  Vector backbone: Unknown
  Vector type: Bacterial Expression
Growth in bacteria
  Bacterial resistance: Kanamycin, 50 μg/mL
  Growth temperature: 37°C
  Growth strain: DH5alpha
  Copy number: Low Copy
Gene/Insert
  Gene/Insert name: DmGe1_1220-1354 (alt names: Ge-1; EDC4)
  Species: D. melanogaster (fly)
  Entrez Gene: Ge-1 (a.k.a. Dmel_CG6181, CG6181, Dmel\CG6181, EDC4, GE-1, dGe-1)
  Cloning method: Unknown
Terms and licenses: Academic/Nonprofit Terms; Industry Terms: Not Available to Industry
Depositor comments: ORF extracted from NCBI: NM_135642.2. Plasmids from this collection were made available to the research community and donated after the lab closed. Please note that the sequence provided by the depositing laboratory may be theoretical/predicted or based on Sanger sequencing results. There may be discrepancies between sequencing results obtained by Addgene and the depositor sequence. If an Addgene verified sequence is not available, please contact before placing your order to request that our lab fully sequence the plasmid.
How to cite: pETM-60-NusA-DmGe1_1220-1354_G was a gift from Elisa Izaurralde (Addgene plasmid # 146420 ; http://n2t.net/addgene:146420 ; RRID:Addgene_146420)
